>Addgene plasmid #144198 | TFORF1890 | addgene full sequence | sequence record 404089 | Addgene NGS Result
TTAATGTAGTCTTATGCAATACTCTTGTAGTCTTGCAACATGGTAACGATGAGTTAGCAACATGCCTTAC
AAGGAGAGAAAAAGCACCGTGCATGCCGATTGGTGGAAGTAAGGTGGTACGATCGTGCCTTATTAGGAAG
GCAACAGACGGGTCTGACATGGATTGGACGAACCACTGAATTGCCGCATTGCAGAGATATTGTATTTAAG
TGCCTAGCTCGATACATAAACGGGTCTCTCTGGTTAGACCAGATCTGAGCCTGGGAGCTCTCTGGCTAAC
TAGGGAACCCACTGCTTAAGCCTCAATAAAGCTTGCCTTGAGTGCTTCAAGTAGTGTGTGCCCGTCTGTT
GTGTGACTCTGGTAACTAGAGATCCCTCAGACCCTTTTAGTCAGTGTGGAAAATCTCTAGCAGTGGCGCC
CGAACAGGGACTTGAAAGCGAAAGGGAAACCAGAGGAGCTCTCTCGACGCAGGACTCGGCTTGCTGAAGC
GCGCACGGCAAGAGGCGAGGGGCGGCGACTGGTGAGTACGCCAAAAATTTTGACTAGCGGAGGCTAGAAG
GAGAGAGATGGGTGCGAGAGCGTCAGTATTAAGCGGGGGAGAATTAGATCGCGATGGGAAAAAATTCGGT
TAAGGCCAGGGGGAAAGAAAAAATATAAATTAAAACATATAGTATGGGCAAGCAGGGAGCTAGAACGATT
CGCAGTTAATCCTGGCCTGTTAGAAACATCAGAAGGCTGTAGACAAATACTGGGACAGCTACAACCATCC
CTTCAGACAGGATCAGAAGAACTTAGATCATTATATAATACAGTAGCAACCCTCTATTGTGTGCATCAAA
GGATAGAGATAAAAGACACCAAGGAAGCTTTAGACAAGATAGAGGAAGAGCAAAACAAAAGTAAGACCAC
CGCACAGCAAGCGGCCGCTGATCTTCAGACCTGGAGGAGGAGATATGAGGGACAATTGGAGAAGTGAATT
ATATAAATATAAAGTAGTAAAAATTGAACCATTAGGAGTAGCACCCACCAAGGCAAAGAGAAGAGTGGTG
CAGAGAGAAAAAAGAGCAGTGGGAATAGGAGCTTTGTTCCTTGGGTTCTTGGGAGCAGCAGGAAGCACTA
TGGGCGCAGCGTCAATGACGCTGACGGTACAGGCCAGACAATTATTGTCTGGTATAGTGCAGCAGCAGAA
CAATTTGCTGAGGGCTATTGAGGCGCAACAGCATCTGTTGCAACTCACAGTCTGGGGCATCAAGCAGCTC
CAGGCAAGAATCCTGGCTGTGGAAAGATACCTAAAGGATCAACAGCTCCTGGGGATTTGGGGTTGCTCTG
GAAAACTCATTTGCACCACTGCTGTGCCTTGGAATGCTAGTTGGAGTAATAAATCTCTGGAACAGATTTG
GAATCACACGACCTGGATGGAGTGGGACAGAGAAATTAACAATTACACAAGCTTAATACACTCCTTAATT
GAAGAATCGCAAAACCAGCAAGAAAAGAATGAACAAGAATTATTGGAATTAGATAAATGGGCAAGTTTGT
GGAATTGGTTTAACATAACAAATTGGCTGTGGTATATAAAATTATTCATAATGATAGTAGGAGGCTTGGT
AGGTTTAAGAATAGTTTTTGCTGTACTTTCTATAGTGAATAGAGTTAGGCAGGGATATTCACCATTATCG
TTTCAGACCCACCTCCCAACCCCGAGGGGACCCATGCATTGCATCTCAATTAGTCAGCAACCAGGTGTGG
AAAGTCCCCAGGCTCCCCAGCAGGCAGAAGTATGCAAAGCATGCGTCTCAATTAGTCAGCAACCATAGTC
CCGCCCCTAACTCCGCCCATCCCGCCCCTAACTCCGCCCAGTTCCGCCCATTCTCCGCCCCATGGCTGAC
TAATTTTTTTTATTTATGCAGAGGCCGAGGCCGCCTCGGCCTCTGAGCTATTCCAGAAGTAGTGAGGAGG
CTTTTTTGGAGGCCTAGGCTTTTGCAAAAAGCTTTCTAGAGGTACCACCGGAGCTTACCATGACCGAGTA
CAAGCCCACGGTGCGCCTCGCCACCCGCGACGACGTCCCCAGGGCCGTACGCACCCTCGCCGCCGCGTTC
GCCGACTACCCCGCCACGCGCCACACCGTCGATCCGGACCGCCACATCGAGCGGGTCACCGAGCTGCAAG
AACTCTTCCTCACGCGCGTCGGGCTCGACATCGGCAAGGTGTGGGTCGCGGACGACGGCGCCGCCGTGGC
GGTCTGGACCACGCCGGAGAGCGTCGAAGCGGGGGCGGTGTTCGCCGAGATCGGCCCGCGCATGGCCGAG
TTGAGCGGTTCCCGGCTGGCCGCGCAGCAACAGATGGAAGGCCTCCTGGCGCCGCACCGGCCCAAGGAGC
CCGCGTGGTTCCTGGCCACCGTCGGCGTCTCGCCCGACCACCAGGGCAAGGGTCTGGGCAGCGCCGTCGT
GCTCCCCGGAGTGGAGGCGGCCGAGCGCGCCGGGGTGCCCGCCTTCCTGGAGACCTCCGCGCCCCGCAAC
CTCCCCTTCTACGAGCGGCTCGGCTTCACCGTCACCGCCGACGTCGAGGTGCCCGAAGGACCGCGCACCT
GGTGCATGACCCGCAAGCCCGGTGCCAGTTAACGAATTCTAGATCTTGAGACAAATGGCAGTATTCATCC
ACAATTTTAAAAGAAAAGGGGGGATTGGGGGGTACAGTGCAGGGGAAAGAATAGTAGACATAATAGCAAC
AGACATACAAACTAAAGAATTACAAAAACAAATTACAAAAATTCAAAATTTTCGGGTTTATTACAGGGAC
AGCAGAGATCCACTTTGGCGCCGGCTCGAGGCCTGCAGGTGCAAAGATGGATAAAGTTTTAAACAGAGAG
GAATCTTTGCAGCTAATGGACCTTCTAGGTCTTGAAAGGAGTGGGAATTGGCTCCGGTGCCCGTCAGTGG
GCAGAGCGCACATCGCCCACAGTCCCCGAGAAGTTGGGGGGAGGGGTCGGCAATTGAACCGGTGCCTAGA
GAAGGTGGCGCGGGGTAAACTGGGAAAGTGATGTCGTGTACTGGCTCCGCCTTTTTCCCGAGGGTGGGGG
AGAACCGTATATAAGTGCAGTAGTCGCCGTGAACGTTCTTTTTCGCAACGGGTTTGCCGCCAGAACACAG
GTAAGTGCCGTGTGTGGTTCCCGCGGGCCTGGCCTCTTTACGGGTTATGGCCCTTGCGTGCCTTGAATTA
CTTCCACCTGGCTGCAGTACGTGATTCTTGATCCCGAGCTTCGGGTTGGAAGTGGGTGGGAGAGTTCGAG
GCCTTGCGCTTAAGGAGCCCCTTCGCCTCGTGCTTGAGTTGAGGCCTGGCCTGGGCGCTGGGGCCGCCGC
GTGCGAATCTGGTGGCACCTTCGCGCCTGTCTCGCTGCTTTCGATAAGTCTCTAGCCATTTAAAATTTTT
GATGACCTGCTGCGACGCTTTTTTTCTGGCAAGATAGTCTTGTAAATGCGGGCCAAGATCTGCACACTGG
TATTTCGGTTTTTGGGGCCGCGGGCGGCGACGGGGCCCGTGCGTCCCAGCGCACATGTTCGGCGAGGCGG
GGCCTGCGAGCGCGGCCACCGAGAATCGGACGGGGGTAGTCTCAAGCTGGCCGGCCTGCTCTGGTGCCTG
GCCTCGCGCCGCCGTGTATCGCCCCGCCCTGGGCGGCAAGGCTGGCCCGGTCGGCACCAGTTGCGTGAGC
GGAAAGATGGCCGCTTCCCGGCCCTGCTGCAGGGAGCTCAAAATGGAGGACGCGGCGCTCGGGAGAGCGG
GCGGGTGAGTCACCCACACAAAGGAAAAGGGCCTTTCCGTCCTCAGCCGTCGCTTCATGTGACTCCACGG
AGTACCGGGCGCCGTCCAGGCACCTCGATTAGTTCTCGAGCTTTTGGAGTACGTCGTCTTTAGGTTGGGG
GGAGGGGTTTTATGCGATGGAGTTTCCCCACACTGAGTGGGTGGAGACTGAAGTTAGGCCAGCTTGGCAC
TTGATGTAATTCTCCTTGGAATTTGCCCTTTTTGAGTTTGGATCTTGGTTCATTCTCAAGCCTCAGACAG
TGGTTCAAAGTTTTTTTCTTCCATTTCAGGTGTCGTGAGGCTAGCACCGCCACCATGTCTGGCGGCGCCG
CAGAGAAGCAGAGCAGCACTCCCGGTTCCCTGTTCCTCTCGCCGCCGGCTCCTGCCCCCAAGAATGGCTC
CAGCTCCGATTCCTCCGTGGGGGAGAAACTGGGAGCCGCGGCCGCCGACGCTGTGACCGGCAGGACCGAG
GAGTACAGGCGCCGCCGCCACACTATGGACAAGGACAGCCGTGGGGCGGCCGCGACCACTACCACCACTG
AGCACCGCTTCTTCCGCCGGAGCGTCATCTGTGACTCCAATGCCACTGCACTGGAGCTTCCCGGCCTTCC
TCTTTCCCTGCCCCAGCCCAGCATCCCCGCGGCTGTCCCGCAGAGTGCTCCACCGGAGCCCCACCGGGAA
GAGACCGTGACCGCCACCGCCACTTCCCAGGTAGCCCAGCAGCCTCCAGCCGCTGCCGCCCCTGGGGAAC
AGGCCGTCGCGGGCCCTGCCCCCTCGACTGTCCCCAGCAGTACCAGCAAAGACCGCCCAGTGTCCCAGCC
TAGCCTTGTGGGGAGCAAAGAGGAGCCGCCGCCGGCGAGAAGTGGCAGCGGCGGCGGCAGCGCCAAGGAG
CCACAGGAGGAACGGAGCCAGCAGCAGGATGATATCGAAGAGCTGGAGACCAAGGCCGTGGGAATGTCTA
ACGATGGCCGCTTTCTCAAGTTTGACATCGAAATCGGCAGAGGCTCCTTTAAGACGGTCTACAAAGGTCT
GGACACTGAAACCACCGTGGAAGTCGCCTGGTGTGAACTGCAGGATCGAAAATTAACAAAGTCTGAGAGG
CAGAGATTTAAAGAAGAAGCTGAAATGTTAAAAGGTCTTCAGCATCCCAATATTGTTAGATTTTATGATT
CCTGGGAATCCACAGTAAAAGGAAAGAAGTGCATTGTTTTGGTGACTGAACTTATGACGTCTGGAACACT
TAAAACGTATCTGAAAAGGTTTAAAGTGATGAAGATCAAAGTTCTAAGAAGCTGGTGCCGTCAGATCCTT
AAAGGTCTTCAGTTTCTTCATACTCGAACTCCACCTATCATTCACCGCGATCTTAAATGTGACAACATCT
TTATCACCGGCCCTACTGGCTCAGTCAAGATTGGAGACCTCGGTCTGGCAACCCTGAAGCGGGCTTCTTT
TGCCAAGAGTGTGATAGGTACCCCAGAGTTCATGGCCCCTGAGATGTATGAGGAGAAATATGATGAATCC
GTTGACGTTTATGCTTTTGGGATGTGCATGCTTGAGATGGCTACATCTGAATATCCTTACTCGGAGTGCC
AAAATGCTGCACAGATCTACCGTCGCGTGACCAGTGGGGTGAAGCCAGCCAGTTTTGACAAAGTAGCAAT
TCCTGAAGTGAAGGAAATTATTGAAGGATGCATACGACAAAACAAAGATGAAAGATATTCCATCAAAGAC
CTTTTGAACCATGCCTTCTTCCAAGAGGAAACAGGAGTACGGGTAGAATTAGCAGAAGAAGATGATGGAG
AAAAAATAGCCATAAAATTATGGCTACGTATTGAAGATATTAAGAAATTAAAGGGAAAATACAAAGATAA
TGAAGCTATTGAGTTTTCTTTTGATTTAGAGAGAGATGTCCCAGAAGATGTTGCACAAGAAATGGTAGAG
TCTGGGTATGTCTGTGAAGGTGATCACAAGACCATGGCTAAAGCTATCAAAGACAGAGTATCATTAATTA
AGAGGAAACGAGAGCAGCGGCAGTTGGTACGGGAGGAGCAAGAAAAAAAAAAGCAGGAAGAGAGCAGTCT
CAAACAGCAGGTAGAACAATCCAGTGCTTCCCAGACAGGAATCAAGCAGCTCCCTTCTGCTAGCACCGGC
ATACCTACTGCTTCTACCACTTCAGCTTCAGTTTCTACACAAGTAGAACCTGAAGAACCTGAGGCAGATC
AACATCAACAACTACAGTACCAGCAACCCAGTATATCTGTGTTATCTGATGGGACGGTTGACAGTGGTCA
GGGATCCTCTGTCTTCACAGAATCTCGAGTGAGCAGCCAACAGACAGTTTCATATGGTTCCCAACATGAA
CAGGCACATTCTACAGGCACAGTCCCAGGGCATATACCTTCTACTGTCCAAGCACAGTCTCAGCCCCATG
GGGTATATCCACCCTCAAGTGTGGCACAGGGGCAGAGCCAGGGTCAGCCATCCTCAAGTAGCTTAACAGG
GGTTTCATCTTCCCAACCCATACAACATCCTCAGCAGCAGGGAATACAGCAGACAGCCCCTCCTCAACAG
ACAGTGCAGTATTCACTTTCACAGACATCAACCTCCAGTGAGGCCACTACTGCACAGCCAGTGAGTCAGC
CTCAAGCTCCACAAGTCTTGCCTCAAGTATCAGCTGGAAAACAGAGTACTCAGGGAGTCTCTCAGGTTGC
TCCTGCAGAGCCAGTTGCAGTAGCACAGACCCAAGCTACCCAGCCGACCACTTTGGCTTCCTCTGTAGAC
AGTGCACATTCAGATGTTGCTTCAGGTATGAGTGATGGCAATGAGAACGTCCCATCTTCCAGTGGAAGGC
ATGAAGGAAGAACTACAAAACGGCATTACCGAAAATCTGTAAGGAGTCGCTCTCGACATGAAAAAACTTC
ACGCCCAAAATTAAGAATTTTGAATGTTTCAAATAAAGGAGACCGAGTAGTAGAATGTCAATTAGAGACT
CATAATAGGAAAATGGTTACATTCAAATTTGACCTAGATGGTGACAACCCCGAGGAGATAGCAACAATTA
TGGTGAACAATGACTTTATTCTAGCAATAGAGAGAGAGTCGTTTGTGGATCAAGTGCGAGAAATTATTGA
AAAAGCTGATGAAATGCTCAGTGAGGATGTCAGTGTGGAACCAGAGGGTGATCAGGGATTGGAGAGTCTA
CAAGGAAAGGATGACTATGGCTTTTCAGGTTCTCAGAAATTGGAAGGAGAGTTCAAACAACCAATTCCTG
CGTCTTCCATGCCACAGCAAATAGGCATTCCTACCAGTTCTTTAACTCAAGTTGTTCATTCTGCGGGAAG
GCGGTTTATAGTGAGTCCTGTGCCAGAAAGCCGATTACGAGAATCAAAAGTTTTCCCCAGTGAAATAACA
GATACAGTTGCTGCCTCTACAGCTCAGAGCCCTGGAATGAACTTGTCTCACTCTGCATCATCCCTTAGTC
TACAACAGGCCTTTTCTGAACTTAGACGTGCCCAAATGACAGAAGGACCCAACACAGCACCTCCAAACTT
TAGTCATACAGGACCAACATTTCCAGTAGTACCTCCTTTCTTAAGTAGCATTGCTGGAGTCCCAACCACA
GCAGCAGCCACAGCACCAGTCCCTGCAACAAGCAGCCCTCCTAATGACATTTCCACATCAGTAATTCAGT
CTGAGGTTACAGTGCCCACTGAAGAGGGGATTGCTGGAGTTGCCACCAGCACAGGTGTGGTAACTTCAGG
TGGTCTCCCCATACCACCTGTGTCTGAATCACCAGTACTTTCCAGCGTAGTTTCAAGTATCACAATACCT
GCAGTTGTCTCAATATCTACTACATCCCCGTCACTTCAAGTCCCCACATCCACATCTGAGATCGTTGTTT
CTAGTACAGCACTGTATCCTTCAGTAACAGTTTCAGCAACTTCAGCCTCTGCAGGGGGCAGTACTGCTAC
CCCAGGTCCTAAGCCTCCAGCTGTAGTATCTCAGCAGGCAGCAGGCAGCACTACTGTGGGAGCCACATTA
ACATCAGTTTCTACCACCACTTCATTCCCAAGCACAGCTTCACAGCTGTGCATTCAGCTTAGCAGCAGTA
CTTCTACTCCTACTTTAGCTGAAACCGTGGTAGTTAGCGCACACTCACTAGATAAGACATCTCATAGCAG
TACAACTGGATTGGCTTTCTCCCTCTCTGCACCATCTTCCTCTTCCTCTCCTGGAGCAGGAGTGTCTAGT
TATATTTCTCAGCCTGGTGGGCTGCATCCTTTGGTCATTCCATCAGTGATAGCTTCTACTCCTATTCTTC
CCCAAGCAGCAGGACCTACTTCTACACCTTTATTACCCCAAGTACCTAGTATCCCACCCTTGGTACAGCC
TGTTGCCAATGTGCCTGCTGTACAGCAGACACTAATTCATAGTCAGCCTCAACCAGCTTTGCTTCCCAAC
CAGCCCCATACTCATTGTCCTGAAGTAGATTCTGATACACAACCCAAAGCTCCTGGAATTGATGACATAA
AGACTCTAGAAGAAAAGCTGCGGTCTCTGTTCAGTGAACACAGCTCATCTGGAGCTCAGCATGCCTCTGT
CTCACTGGAGACCTCACTAGTCATAGAGAGCACTGTCACACCAGGCATCCCAACTACTGCTGTTGCACCA
AGCAAACTCCTGACTTCTACCACAAGTACTTGCTTACCACCAACCAATTTACCACTAGGAACAGTTGCTT
TGCCAGTTACACCAGTGGTCACACCTGGGCAAGTTTCTACCCCAGTCAGCACTACTACATCAGGAGTGAA
ACCTGGAACTGCTCCCTCCAAGCCACCTCTAACTAAGGCTCCGGTGCTGCCAGTGGGTACTGAACTTCCA
GCAGGTACTCTACCCAGCGAGCAGCTGCCACCTTTTCCAGGACCTTCTCTAACCCAGTCCCAGCAACCTC
TAGAGGATCTTGATGCTCAATTGAGAAGAACACTTAGTCCAGAGATGATCACAGTGACTTCTGCGGTTGG
TCCTGTGTCCATGGCGGCTCCAACAGCAATCACAGAAGCAGGAACACAGCCTCAGAAGGTTTCTCAAGTC
AAAGAAGGCCCTGTCCTAGCAACTAGTTCAGGAGCTGGTGTTTTTAAGATGGGACGATTTCAGGTTTCTG
TTGCAGCAGACGGTGCCCAGAAAGAGGGTAAAAATAAGTCAGAAGATGCAAAGTCTGTTCATTTTGAATC
CAGCACCTCAGAGTCCTCAGTGCTATCAAGTAGTAGTCCAGAGAGTACCTTGGTGAAACCAGAGCCGAAT
GGCATAACCATCCCTGGTATCTCTTCAGATGTGCCAGAGAGTGCCCACAAAACTACTGCCTCAGAGGCAA
AGTCAGACACTGGGCAGCCTACCAAGGTTGGACGTTTTCAGGTGACAACTACAGCAAACAAAGTGGGTCG
TTTCTCTGTATCAAAAACTGAGGACAAGATCACTGACACAAAGAAAGAAGGACCAGTGGCATCTCCTCCT
TTTATGGATTTGGAACAAGCTGTTCTTCCTGCTGTGATACCAAAGAAAGAGAAGCCTGAACTGTCAGAGC
CTTCACATCTAAATGGGCCGTCTTCTGACCCGGAGGCCGCTTTTTTAAGTAGGGATGTGGATGATGGTTC
CGGTAGTCCACACTCGCCCCATCAGCTGAGCTCAAAGAGCCTTCCTAGCCAGAATCTAAGTCAAAGCCTT
AGTAATTCATTTAACTCCTCTTACATGAGTAGCGACAATGAGTCAGATATCGAAGATGAAGACTTAAAGT
TAGAGCTGCGACGACTACGAGATAAACATCTCAAAGAGATTCAGGACCTGCAGAGTCGCCAGAAGCATGA
AATTGAATCTTTGTATACCAAACTGGGCAAGGTGCCCCCTGCTGTTATTATTCCCCCAGCTGCTCCCCTT
TCAGGGAGAAGACGACGACCCACTAAAAGCAAAGGCAGCAAATCTAGTCGAAGCAGTTCCTTGGGGAATA
AAAGCCCCCAGCTTTCAGGTAACCTGTCTGGTCAGAGTGCAGCTTCAGTCTTGCACCCCCAGCAGACCCT
CCACCCTCCTGGCAACATCCCAGAGTCCGGGCAGAATCAGCTGTTACAGCCCCTTAAGCCATCTCCCTCC
AGTGACAACCTCTATTCAGCCTTCACCAGTGATGGTGCCATTTCAGTACCAAGCCTTTCTGCTCCAGGTC
AAGGAACCAGCAGCACAAACACTGTTGGGGCAACAGTGAACAGCCAAGCCGCCCAAGCTCAGCCTCCTGC
CATGACGTCCAGCAGGAAGGGCACATTCACAGATGACTTGCACAAGTTGGTAGACAATTGGGCCCGAGAT
GCCATGAATCTCTCAGGCAGGAGAGGAAGCAAAGGGCACATGAATTACGAGGGCCCTGGAATGGCAAGGA
AGTTCTCTGCACCTGGGCAACTGTGCATCTCCATGACCTCGAACCTGGGTGGCTCTGCCCCCATCTCTGC
AGCATCAGCTACCTCTCTAGGTCACTTCACCAAGTCTATGTGCCCCCCACAGCAGTATGGCTTTCCAGCT
ACCCCATTTGGCGCTCAATGGAGTGGGACGGGTGGCCCAGCACCACAGCCACTTGGCCAGTTCCAACCTG
TGGGAACTGCCTCCTTGCAGAATTTCAACATCAGCAATTTGCAGAAATCCATCAGCAACCCCCCAGGCTC
CAACCTGCGGACCACTTAGTAATGAACTAGTCCGTAACTTGAAAGTATTTCGATTTCTTGGCTTTATATA
TCTTGTGGAAAGGACGATCAGTTGCTGTGCGCCTTATCCGTACGCGTTAAGTCGACAATCAACCTCTGGA
TTACAAAATTTGTGAAAGATTGACTGGTATTCTTAACTATGTTGCTCCTTTTACGCTATGTGGATACGCT
GCTTTAATGCCTTTGTATCATGCTATTGCTTCCCGTATGGCTTTCATTTTCTCCTCCTTGTATAAATCCT
GGTTGCTGTCTCTTTATGAGGAGTTGTGGCCCGTTGTCAGGCAACGTGGCGTGGTGTGCACTGTGTTTGC
TGACGCAACCCCCACTGGTTGGGGCATTGCCACCACCTGTCAGCTCCTTTCCGGGACTTTCGCTTTCCCC
CTCCCTATTGCCACGGCGGAACTCATCGCCGCCTGCCTTGCCCGCTGCTGGACAGGGGCTCGGCTGTTGG
GCACTGACAATTCCGTGGTGTTGTCGGGGAAATCATCGTCCTTTCCTTGGCTGCTCGCCTGTGTTGCCAC
CTGGATTCTGCGCGGGACGTCCTTCTGCTACGTCCCTTCGGCCCTCAATCCAGCGGACCTTCCTTCCCGC
GGCCTGCTGCCGGCTCTGCGGCCTCTTCCGCGTCTTCGCCTTCGCCCTCAGACGAGTCGGATCTCCCTTT
GGGCCGCCTCCCCGCGTCGACTTTAAGACCAATGACTTACAAGGCAGCTGTAGATCTTAGCCACTTTTTA
AAAGAAAAGGGGGGACTGGAAGGGCTAATTCACTCCCAACGAAGACAAGATCTGCTTTTTGCTTGTACTG
GGTCTCTCTGGTTAGACCAGATCTGAGCCTGGGAGCTCTCTGGCTAACTAGGGAACCCACTGCTTAAGCC
TCAATAAAGCTTGCCTTGAGTGCTTCAAGTAGTGTGTGCCCGTCTGTTGTGTGACTCTGGTAACTAGAGA
TCCCTCAGACCCTTTTAGTCAGTGTGGAAAATCTCTAGCAGTACGTATAGTAGTTCATGTCATCTTATTA
TTCAGTATTTATAACTTGCAAAGAAATGAATATCAGAGAGTGAGAGGAACTTGTTTATTGCAGCTTATAA
TGGTTACAAATAAAGCAATAGCATCACAAATTTCACAAATAAAGCATTTTTTTCACTGCATTCTAGTTGT
GGTTTGTCCAAACTCATCAATGTATCTTATCATGTCTGGCTCTAGCTATCCCGCCCCTAACTCCGCCCAT
CCCGCCCCTAACTCCGCCCAGTTCCGCCCATTCTCCGCCCCATGGCTGACTAATTTTTTTTATTTATGCA
GAGGCCGAGGCCGCCTCGGCCTCTGAGCTATTCCAGAAGTAGTGAGGAGGCTTTTTTGGAGGCCTAGGGA
CGTACCCAATTCGCCCTATAGTGAGTCGTATTACGCGCGCTCACTGGCCGTCGTTTTACAACGTCGTGAC
TGGGAAAACCCTGGCGTTACCCAACTTAATCGCCTTGCAGCACATCCCCCTTTCGCCAGCTGGCGTAATA
GCGAAGAGGCCCGCACCGATCGCCCTTCCCAACAGTTGCGCAGCCTGAATGGCGAATGGG
[124 nt withheld, positions 12101-12224]
C
[91 nt withheld, positions 12226-12316]
A
[49 nt withheld, positions 12318-12366]
CCTTTGACGTTGGAGTCCACGTTCTTT
[37 nt withheld, positions 12394-12430]
ACCCTATCTCGGTCTATTCTTTTGATTTATAAGGGATTTTGCCGATTTCGGCCTATTGGTTAAAAAATGA
GCTGATTTAACAAAAATTTAACGCGAATTTTAACAAAATATTAACGCTTACAATTTAGGTGGCACTTTTC
GGGGAAATGTGCGCGGAACCCCTATTTGTTTATTTTTCTAAATACATTCAAATATGTATCCGCTCATGAG
ACAATAACCCTGATAAATGCTTCAATAATATTGAAAAAGGAAGAGTATGAGTATTCAACATTTCCGTGTC
GCCCTTATTCCCTTTTTTGCGGCATTTTGCCTTCCTGTTTTTGCTCACCCAGAAACGCTGGTGAAAGTAA
AAGATGCTGAAGATCAGTTGGGTGCACGAGTGGGTTACATCGAACTGGATCTCAACAGCGGTAAGATCCT
TGAGAGTTTTCGCCCCGAAGAACGTTTTCCAATGATGAGCACTTTTAAAGTTCTGCTATGTGGCGCGGTA
TTATCCCGTATTGACGCCGGGCAAGAGCAACTCGGTCGCCGCATACACTATTCTCAGAATGACTTGGTTG
AGTACTCACCAGTCACAGAAAAGCATCTTACGGATGGCATGACAGTAAGAGAATTATGCAGTGCTGCCAT
AACCATGAGTGATAACACTGCGGCCAACTTACTTCTGACAACGATCGGAGGACCGAAGGAGCTAACCGCT
TTTTTGCACAACATGGGGGATCATGTAACTCGCCTTGATCGTTGGGAACCGGAGCTGAATGAAGCCATAC
CAAACGACGAGCGTGACACCACGATGCCTGTAGCAATGGCAACAACGTTGCGCAAACTATTAACTGGCGA
ACTACTTACTCTAGCTTCCCGGCAACAATTAATAGACTGGATGGAGGCGGATAAAGTTGCAGGACCACTT
CTGCGCTCGGCCCTTCCGGCTGGCTGGTTTATTGCTGATAAATCTGGAGCCGGTGAGCGTGGGTCTCGCG
GTATCATTGCAGCACTGGGGCCAGATGGTAAGCCCTCCCGTATCGTAGTTATCTACACGACGGGGAGTCA
GGCAACTATGGATGAACGAAATAGACAGATCGCTGAGATAGGTGCCTCACTGATTAAGCATTGGTAACTG
TCAGACCAAGTTTACTCATATATACTTTAGATTGATTTAAAACTTCATTTTTAATTTAAAAGGATCTAGG
TGAAGATCCTTTTTGATAATCTCATGACCAAAATCCCTTAACGTGAGTTTTCGTTCCACTGAGCGTCAGA
CCCCGTAGAAAAGATCAAAGGATCTTCTTGAGATCCTTTTTTTCTGCGCGTAATCTGCTGCTTGCAAACA
AAAAAACCACCGCTACCAGCGGTGGTTTGTTTGCCGGATCAAGAGCTACCAACTCTTTTTCCGAAGGTAA
CTGGCTTCAGCAGAGCGCAGATACCAAATACTGTTCTTCTAGTGTAGCCGTAGTTAGGCCACCACTTCAA
GAACTCTGTAGCACCGCCTACATACCTCGCTCTGCTAATCCTGTTACCAGTGGCTGCTGCCAGTGGCGAT
AAGTCGTGTCTTACCGGGTTGGACTCAAGACGATAGTTACCGGATAAGGCGCAGCGGTCGGGCTGAACGG
GGGGTTCGTGCACACAGCCCAGCTTGGAGCGAACGACCTACACCGAACTGAGATACCTACAGCGTGAGCT
ATGAGAAAGCGCCACGCTTCCCGAAGGGAGAAAGGCGGACAGGTATCCGGTAAGCGGCAGGGTCGGAACA
GGAGAGCGCACGAGGGAGCTTCCAGGGGGAAACGCCTGGTATCTTTATAGTCCTGTCGGGTTTCGCCACC
TCTGACTTGAGCGTCGATTTTTGTGATGCTCGTCAGGGGGGCGGAGCCTATGGAAAAACGCCAGCAACGC
GGCCTTTTTACGGTTCCTGGCCTTTTGCTGGCCTTTTGCTCACATGTTCTTTCCTGCGTTATCCCCTGAT
TCTGTGGATAACCGTATTACCGCCTTTGAGTGAGCTGATACCGCTCGCCGCAGCCGAACGACCGAGCGCA
GCGAGTCAGTGAGCGAGGAAGCGGAAGAGCGCCCAATACGCAAACCGCCTCTCCCCGCGCGTTGGCCGAT
TCATTAATGCAGCTGGCACGACAGGTTTCCCGACTGGAAAGCGGGCAGTGAGCGCAACGCAATTAATGTG
AGTTAGCTCACTCATTAGGCACCCCAGGCTTTACACTTTATGCTTCCGGCTCGTATGTTGTGTGGAATTG
TGAGCGGATAACAATTTCACACAGGAAACAGCTATGACCATGATTACGCCAAGCGCGCAATTAACCCTCA
CTAAAGGGAACAAAAGCTGGAGCTGCAAGC
Features (pLannotate 1.2.2; 31 found; start..end, strand, type, name):
      5..231     +  promoter       RSV promoter: Rous sarcoma virus enhancer/promoter
    232..412     +  LTR            5' LTR (truncated): truncated 5' long terminal repeat (LTR) from HIV-1
    459..584     +  misc_feature   HIV-1 Ψ: packaging signal of human immunodeficiency virus type 1
    568..931     +  CDS            HIV-1 gag (fragment): gag protein from human immunodeficiency virus 1; gag
   1077..1310    +  misc_feature   RRE: The Rev response element (RRE) of HIV-1 allows for Rev-dependent mRNA export from the nucleus to the cytoplasm.
   1687..1713    +  CDS            Rev (fragment): human immunodeficiency virus 1 (HIV-1) Rev protein; rev; enhances nuclear export of unspliced and incompletely spliced viral mRNAs
   1720..1743    +  promoter       SV40 promoter (fragment): SV40 early promoter
   1744..1815    +  promoter       SV40 promoter (fragment): SV40 enhancer and early promoter
   1839..1974    +  rep_origin     SV40 ori: SV40 origin of replication
   2020..2616    +  CDS            PuroR (fragment): puromycin N-acetyltransferase; pac from Streptomyces; confers resistance to puromycin
   2665..2782    +  misc_feature   cPPT/CTS: central polypurine tract and central termination sequence of HIV-1
   2847..2913    +  CDS            small t antigen (fragment): SV40 (simian virus 40) small t antigen
   2920..4098    +  promoter       EF-1α promoter: strong constitutive promoter for human elongation factor EF-1α
   4115..10516   +  CDS            Wnk1: WNK1_RAT - Also known as Hsn2 From Rattus norvegicus (Rat).
  10532..10585   +  promoter       U6 promoter (fragment): RNA polymerase III promoter for human U6 snRNA
  10627..11215   +  misc_feature   WPRE: woodchuck hepatitis virus posttranscriptional regulatory element
  11266..11285   +  misc_feature   cPPT/CTS (fragment): central polypurine tract and central termination sequence of HIV-1
  11287..11520   +  LTR            3' LTR (ΔU3): self-inactivating 3' long terminal repeat (LTR) from HIV-1
  11598..11719   +  polyA_signal   SV40 poly(A) signal: SV40 polyadenylation signal
  11759..11894   +  rep_origin     SV40 ori: SV40 origin of replication
  11915..11933   -  promoter       T7 promoter: promoter for bacteriophage T7 RNA polymerase
  11941..12096   +  CDS            lacZα (fragment): LacZα fragment of β-galactosidase; lacZ fragment
  12101..12529   +  rep_origin     f1 ori (sequence partly withheld): f1 bacteriophage origin of replication; arrow indicates direction of (+) strand synthesis
  12582..12686   +  promoter       AmpR promoter: bla
  12687..13547   +  CDS            AmpR: β-lactamase; bla; confers resistance to ampicillin, carbenicillin, and related antibiotics
  13718..14306   +  rep_origin     ori: high-copy-number ColE1/pMB1/pBR322/pUC origin of replication
  14489..14581   +  CDS            lacI (fragment): lac repressor; lacI; The lac repressor binds to the lac operator to inhibit transcription in E. coli. This inhibition can be relieved by adding lactose or isopropyl-β-D-thiogalactopyranoside (IPTG).
  14594..14615   +  protein_bind   CAP binding site: CAP binding activates transcription in the presence of cAMP. E. coli catabolite activator protein
  14630..14660   +  promoter       lac promoter: promoter for the E. coli lac operon
  14664..14686   +  protein_bind   lac operator (fragment): The lac repressor binds to the lac operator to inhibit transcription in E. coli. This inhibition can be relieved by adding lactose or isopropyl-β-D-thiogalactopyranoside (IPTG). lac repressor encoded by lacI
  14729..14747   +  promoter       T3 promoter: promoter for bacteriophage T3 RNA polymerase
