[The description below was written by a language model from this plasmid's Addgene catalogue record and pLannotate feature annotations shown in this document.]
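Description:
TFORF1890 is a lentiviral mammalian expression plasmid built on the pLX_TRC317 backbone, carrying the human WNK1 open reading frame as one member of a barcoded transcription factor ORF collection. In bacteria it is maintained through a high-copy ColE1/pUC-type origin with ampicillin resistance (AmpR under its own promoter). An f1 origin and remnants of a lac/lacZα cloning region flanked by T7 and T3 promoters are also present. The sequenced record is about 14.8 kb. The depositor warns that the plasmid can recombine, which is a common problem with LTR-containing vectors carrying large inserts.

The viral cassette has a third-generation, self-inactivating layout. An RSV promoter drives a truncated HIV-1 5' LTR, followed by the Ψ packaging signal with a gag fragment, the RRE for Rev-dependent export of the genomic RNA, a cPPT/CTS, and a ΔU3 3' LTR with a downstream SV40 polyadenylation signal. Within the provirus, an SV40 promoter/origin region precedes a puromycin N-acetyltransferase gene for selecting transduced cells. A separate EF-1α promoter drives the roughly 6.4 kb WNK1 coding sequence, with a WPRE downstream to enhance transcript stability and expression. The annotation software labelled the ORF by its closest match, rat Wnk1, but the catalogue entry specifies the human gene and a human reference transcript. The unique 24-bp barcode described for this collection is not annotated as a feature, so its position cannot be given from the table. A short U6 promoter fragment lies between the ORF and the WPRE.

The construct is intended for WNK1 overexpression after lentiviral transduction, particularly in pooled screens where the barcode identifies which ORF each cell received.
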