Addgene plasmid #144198: TFORF1890
Purpose: Lentiviral vector for overexpressing transcription factor ORFs with unique 24-bp barcodes. Barcodes facilitate identification of transcription factors in pooled screens.
Depositing lab: Feng Zhang. Depositing organization: Broad Institute. Publication: A transcription factor atlas of directed differentiation. Joung J, Ma S, Tay T, Geiger-Schuller KR, Kirchgatterer PC, Verdine VK, Guo B, Arias-Garcia MA, Allen WE, Singh A, Kuksenko O, Abudayyeh OO, Gootenberg JS, Fu Z, Macrae RK, Buenrostro JD, Regev A, Zhang F. Cell. 2023 Jan 5;186(1):209-229.e26. doi: 10.1016/j.cell.2022.11.026. PubMed 36608654.
Backbone
  Vector backbone: pLX_TRC317
  Backbone manufacturer: Broad Institute Genetic Perturbation Platform
  Backbone size w/o insert (bp): 8264
  Vector type: Mammalian Expression, Lentiviral
  Selectable markers: Puromycin
Growth in bacteria
  Bacterial resistance: Ampicillin, 100 μg/mL
  Growth temperature: 37°C
  Growth strain: NEB Stable
  Copy number: High Copy
Gene/Insert
  Gene/Insert name: WNK1
  Species: H. sapiens (human)
  Insert size (bp): 6506
  Entrez Gene: WNK1 (a.k.a. HSAN2, HSN2, KDP, PPP1R167, PRKWNK1, PSK, p65)
  Promoter: EF1a
  Cloning method: Unknown
  Sequencing primers: 5′ GGGTGGAGACTGAAGTTAGGCCAG; 3′ CACATAGCGTAAAAGGAGCAACATAG
Terms and licenses: Academic/Nonprofit Terms; Industry Terms: Not Available to Industry
Depositor comments: NM_014823,ENST00000535572 . The transcription factor ORF portion of this plasmid was synthesized by Genewiz. Please test multiple small colonies in case of plasmid recombination. To make this collection available in a timely manner, a portion of this collection was not fully sequenced by Addgene. If an Addgene verified full plasmid sequence is not available, please contact us prior to placing an order to request the full sequence.
How to cite: TFORF1890 was a gift from Feng Zhang (Addgene plasmid # 144198 ; http://n2t.net/addgene:144198 ; RRID:Addgene_144198)
