>Addgene plasmid #144198 | TFORF1890 | depositor partial sequence | sequence record 284709 | Insert
ACCGCCACCATGTCTGGCGGCGCCGCAGAGAAGCAGAGCAGCACTCCCGGTTCCCTGTTCCTCTCGCCGC
CGGCTCCTGCCCCCAAGAATGGCTCCAGCTCCGATTCCTCCGTGGGGGAGAAACTGGGAGCCGCGGCCGC
CGACGCTGTGACCGGCAGGACCGAGGAGTACAGGCGCCGCCGCCACACTATGGACAAGGACAGCCGTGGG
GCGGCCGCGACCACTACCACCACTGAGCACCGCTTCTTCCGCCGGAGCGTCATCTGTGACTCCAATGCCA
CTGCACTGGAGCTTCCCGGCCTTCCTCTTTCCCTGCCCCAGCCCAGCATCCCCGCGGCTGTCCCGCAGAG
TGCTCCACCGGAGCCCCACCGGGAAGAGACCGTGACCGCCACCGCCACTTCCCAGGTAGCCCAGCAGCCT
CCAGCCGCTGCCGCCCCTGGGGAACAGGCCGTCGCGGGCCCTGCCCCCTCGACTGTCCCCAGCAGTACCA
GCAAAGACCGCCCAGTGTCCCAGCCTAGCCTTGTGGGGAGCAAAGAGGAGCCGCCGCCGGCGAGAAGTGG
CAGCGGCGGCGGCAGCGCCAAGGAGCCACAGGAGGAACGGAGCCAGCAGCAGGATGATATCGAAGAGCTG
GAGACCAAGGCCGTGGGAATGTCTAACGATGGCCGCTTTCTCAAGTTTGACATCGAAATCGGCAGAGGCT
CCTTTAAGACGGTCTACAAAGGTCTGGACACTGAAACCACCGTGGAAGTCGCCTGGTGTGAACTGCAGGA
TCGAAAATTAACAAAGTCTGAGAGGCAGAGATTTAAAGAAGAAGCTGAAATGTTAAAAGGTCTTCAGCAT
CCCAATATTGTTAGATTTTATGATTCCTGGGAATCCACAGTAAAAGGAAAGAAGTGCATTGTTTTGGTGA
CTGAACTTATGACGTCTGGAACACTTAAAACGTATCTGAAAAGGTTTAAAGTGATGAAGATCAAAGTTCT
AAGAAGCTGGTGCCGTCAGATCCTTAAAGGTCTTCAGTTTCTTCATACTCGAACTCCACCTATCATTCAC
CGCGATCTTAAATGTGACAACATCTTTATCACCGGCCCTACTGGCTCAGTCAAGATTGGAGACCTCGGTC
TGGCAACCCTGAAGCGGGCTTCTTTTGCCAAGAGTGTGATAGGTACCCCAGAGTTCATGGCCCCTGAGAT
GTATGAGGAGAAATATGATGAATCCGTTGACGTTTATGCTTTTGGGATGTGCATGCTTGAGATGGCTACA
TCTGAATATCCTTACTCGGAGTGCCAAAATGCTGCACAGATCTACCGTCGCGTGACCAGTGGGGTGAAGC
CAGCCAGTTTTGACAAAGTAGCAATTCCTGAAGTGAAGGAAATTATTGAAGGATGCATACGACAAAACAA
AGATGAAAGATATTCCATCAAAGACCTTTTGAACCATGCCTTCTTCCAAGAGGAAACAGGAGTACGGGTA
GAATTAGCAGAAGAAGATGATGGAGAAAAAATAGCCATAAAATTATGGCTACGTATTGAAGATATTAAGA
AATTAAAGGGAAAATACAAAGATAATGAAGCTATTGAGTTTTCTTTTGATTTAGAGAGAGATGTCCCAGA
AGATGTTGCACAAGAAATGGTAGAGTCTGGGTATGTCTGTGAAGGTGATCACAAGACCATGGCTAAAGCT
ATCAAAGACAGAGTATCATTAATTAAGAGGAAACGAGAGCAGCGGCAGTTGGTACGGGAGGAGCAAGAAA
AAAAAAAGCAGGAAGAGAGCAGTCTCAAACAGCAGGTAGAACAATCCAGTGCTTCCCAGACAGGAATCAA
GCAGCTCCCTTCTGCTAGCACCGGCATACCTACTGCTTCTACCACTTCAGCTTCAGTTTCTACACAAGTA
GAACCTGAAGAACCTGAGGCAGATCAACATCAACAACTACAGTACCAGCAACCCAGTATATCTGTGTTAT
CTGATGGGACGGTTGACAGTGGTCAGGGATCCTCTGTCTTCACAGAATCTCGAGTGAGCAGCCAACAGAC
AGTTTCATATGGTTCCCAACATGAACAGGCACATTCTACAGGCACAGTCCCAGGGCATATACCTTCTACT
GTCCAAGCACAGTCTCAGCCCCATGGGGTATATCCACCCTCAAGTGTGGCACAGGGGCAGAGCCAGGGTC
AGCCATCCTCAAGTAGCTTAACAGGGGTTTCATCTTCCCAACCCATACAACATCCTCAGCAGCAGGGAAT
ACAGCAGACAGCCCCTCCTCAACAGACAGTGCAGTATTCACTTTCACAGACATCAACCTCCAGTGAGGCC
ACTACTGCACAGCCAGTGAGTCAGCCTCAAGCTCCACAAGTCTTGCCTCAAGTATCAGCTGGAAAACAGA
GTACTCAGGGAGTCTCTCAGGTTGCTCCTGCAGAGCCAGTTGCAGTAGCACAGACCCAAGCTACCCAGCC
GACCACTTTGGCTTCCTCTGTAGACAGTGCACATTCAGATGTTGCTTCAGGTATGAGTGATGGCAATGAG
AACGTCCCATCTTCCAGTGGAAGGCATGAAGGAAGAACTACAAAACGGCATTACCGAAAATCTGTAAGGA
GTCGCTCTCGACATGAAAAAACTTCACGCCCAAAATTAAGAATTTTGAATGTTTCAAATAAAGGAGACCG
AGTAGTAGAATGTCAATTAGAGACTCATAATAGGAAAATGGTTACATTCAAATTTGACCTAGATGGTGAC
AACCCCGAGGAGATAGCAACAATTATGGTGAACAATGACTTTATTCTAGCAATAGAGAGAGAGTCGTTTG
TGGATCAAGTGCGAGAAATTATTGAAAAAGCTGATGAAATGCTCAGTGAGGATGTCAGTGTGGAACCAGA
GGGTGATCAGGGATTGGAGAGTCTACAAGGAAAGGATGACTATGGCTTTTCAGGTTCTCAGAAATTGGAA
GGAGAGTTCAAACAACCAATTCCTGCGTCTTCCATGCCACAGCAAATAGGCATTCCTACCAGTTCTTTAA
CTCAAGTTGTTCATTCTGCGGGAAGGCGGTTTATAGTGAGTCCTGTGCCAGAAAGCCGATTACGAGAATC
AAAAGTTTTCCCCAGTGAAATAACAGATACAGTTGCTGCCTCTACAGCTCAGAGCCCTGGAATGAACTTG
TCTCACTCTGCATCATCCCTTAGTCTACAACAGGCCTTTTCTGAACTTAGACGTGCCCAAATGACAGAAG
GACCCAACACAGCACCTCCAAACTTTAGTCATACAGGACCAACATTTCCAGTAGTACCTCCTTTCTTAAG
TAGCATTGCTGGAGTCCCAACCACAGCAGCAGCCACAGCACCAGTCCCTGCAACAAGCAGCCCTCCTAAT
GACATTTCCACATCAGTAATTCAGTCTGAGGTTACAGTGCCCACTGAAGAGGGGATTGCTGGAGTTGCCA
CCAGCACAGGTGTGGTAACTTCAGGTGGTCTCCCCATACCACCTGTGTCTGAATCACCAGTACTTTCCAG
CGTAGTTTCAAGTATCACAATACCTGCAGTTGTCTCAATATCTACTACATCCCCGTCACTTCAAGTCCCC
ACATCCACATCTGAGATCGTTGTTTCTAGTACAGCACTGTATCCTTCAGTAACAGTTTCAGCAACTTCAG
CCTCTGCAGGGGGCAGTACTGCTACCCCAGGTCCTAAGCCTCCAGCTGTAGTATCTCAGCAGGCAGCAGG
CAGCACTACTGTGGGAGCCACATTAACATCAGTTTCTACCACCACTTCATTCCCAAGCACAGCTTCACAG
CTGTGCATTCAGCTTAGCAGCAGTACTTCTACTCCTACTTTAGCTGAAACCGTGGTAGTTAGCGCACACT
CACTAGATAAGACATCTCATAGCAGTACAACTGGATTGGCTTTCTCCCTCTCTGCACCATCTTCCTCTTC
CTCTCCTGGAGCAGGAGTGTCTAGTTATATTTCTCAGCCTGGTGGGCTGCATCCTTTGGTCATTCCATCA
GTGATAGCTTCTACTCCTATTCTTCCCCAAGCAGCAGGACCTACTTCTACACCTTTATTACCCCAAGTAC
CTAGTATCCCACCCTTGGTACAGCCTGTTGCCAATGTGCCTGCTGTACAGCAGACACTAATTCATAGTCA
GCCTCAACCAGCTTTGCTTCCCAACCAGCCCCATACTCATTGTCCTGAAGTAGATTCTGATACACAACCC
AAAGCTCCTGGAATTGATGACATAAAGACTCTAGAAGAAAAGCTGCGGTCTCTGTTCAGTGAACACAGCT
CATCTGGAGCTCAGCATGCCTCTGTCTCACTGGAGACCTCACTAGTCATAGAGAGCACTGTCACACCAGG
CATCCCAACTACTGCTGTTGCACCAAGCAAACTCCTGACTTCTACCACAAGTACTTGCTTACCACCAACC
AATTTACCACTAGGAACAGTTGCTTTGCCAGTTACACCAGTGGTCACACCTGGGCAAGTTTCTACCCCAG
TCAGCACTACTACATCAGGAGTGAAACCTGGAACTGCTCCCTCCAAGCCACCTCTAACTAAGGCTCCGGT
GCTGCCAGTGGGTACTGAACTTCCAGCAGGTACTCTACCCAGCGAGCAGCTGCCACCTTTTCCAGGACCT
TCTCTAACCCAGTCCCAGCAACCTCTAGAGGATCTTGATGCTCAATTGAGAAGAACACTTAGTCCAGAGA
TGATCACAGTGACTTCTGCGGTTGGTCCTGTGTCCATGGCGGCTCCAACAGCAATCACAGAAGCAGGAAC
ACAGCCTCAGAAGGTTTCTCAAGTCAAAGAAGGCCCTGTCCTAGCAACTAGTTCAGGAGCTGGTGTTTTT
AAGATGGGACGATTTCAGGTTTCTGTTGCAGCAGACGGTGCCCAGAAAGAGGGTAAAAATAAGTCAGAAG
ATGCAAAGTCTGTTCATTTTGAATCCAGCACCTCAGAGTCCTCAGTGCTATCAAGTAGTAGTCCAGAGAG
TACCTTGGTGAAACCAGAGCCGAATGGCATAACCATCCCTGGTATCTCTTCAGATGTGCCAGAGAGTGCC
CACAAAACTACTGCCTCAGAGGCAAAGTCAGACACTGGGCAGCCTACCAAGGTTGGACGTTTTCAGGTGA
CAACTACAGCAAACAAAGTGGGTCGTTTCTCTGTATCAAAAACTGAGGACAAGATCACTGACACAAAGAA
AGAAGGACCAGTGGCATCTCCTCCTTTTATGGATTTGGAACAAGCTGTTCTTCCTGCTGTGATACCAAAG
AAAGAGAAGCCTGAACTGTCAGAGCCTTCACATCTAAATGGGCCGTCTTCTGACCCGGAGGCCGCTTTTT
TAAGTAGGGATGTGGATGATGGTTCCGGTAGTCCACACTCGCCCCATCAGCTGAGCTCAAAGAGCCTTCC
TAGCCAGAATCTAAGTCAAAGCCTTAGTAATTCATTTAACTCCTCTTACATGAGTAGCGACAATGAGTCA
GATATCGAAGATGAAGACTTAAAGTTAGAGCTGCGACGACTACGAGATAAACATCTCAAAGAGATTCAGG
ACCTGCAGAGTCGCCAGAAGCATGAAATTGAATCTTTGTATACCAAACTGGGCAAGGTGCCCCCTGCTGT
TATTATTCCCCCAGCTGCTCCCCTTTCAGGGAGAAGACGACGACCCACTAAAAGCAAAGGCAGCAAATCT
AGTCGAAGCAGTTCCTTGGGGAATAAAAGCCCCCAGCTTTCAGGTAACCTGTCTGGTCAGAGTGCAGCTT
CAGTCTTGCACCCCCAGCAGACCCTCCACCCTCCTGGCAACATCCCAGAGTCCGGGCAGAATCAGCTGTT
ACAGCCCCTTAAGCCATCTCCCTCCAGTGACAACCTCTATTCAGCCTTCACCAGTGATGGTGCCATTTCA
GTACCAAGCCTTTCTGCTCCAGGTCAAGGAACCAGCAGCACAAACACTGTTGGGGCAACAGTGAACAGCC
AAGCCGCCCAAGCTCAGCCTCCTGCCATGACGTCCAGCAGGAAGGGCACATTCACAGATGACTTGCACAA
GTTGGTAGACAATTGGGCCCGAGATGCCATGAATCTCTCAGGCAGGAGAGGAAGCAAAGGGCACATGAAT
TACGAGGGCCCTGGAATGGCAAGGAAGTTCTCTGCACCTGGGCAACTGTGCATCTCCATGACCTCGAACC
TGGGTGGCTCTGCCCCCATCTCTGCAGCATCAGCTACCTCTCTAGGTCACTTCACCAAGTCTATGTGCCC
CCCACAGCAGTATGGCTTTCCAGCTACCCCATTTGGCGCTCAATGGAGTGGGACGGGTGGCCCAGCACCA
CAGCCACTTGGCCAGTTCCAACCTGTGGGAACTGCCTCCTTGCAGAATTTCAACATCAGCAATTTGCAGA
AATCCATCAGCAACCCCCCAGGCTCCAACCTGCGGACCACTTAGTAATGAACTAGTCCGTAACTTGAAAG
TATTTCGATTTCTTGGCTTTATATATCTTGTGGAAAGGACGATCAGTTGCTGTGCGCCTTATCCGT
