>Addgene plasmid #144198 | TFORF1890 | depositor partial sequence | sequence record 284710 | Barcode
TCAGTTGCTGTGCGCCTTATCCGT
